Addgene plasmid #238007: pMJ1.19 (AAVS1 RNA donor in pCDNA3.1)
Purpose: 300bp donor RNA complementary to Cas9 cut site at AAVS1 (Addgene plasmid #72833) with intronic sequence intervening the 3bp insertion signature (ATC). Can be used to measure RT-DSBR in human cells.
Depositing lab: Simon Powell & Agnel Sfeir. Depositing organization: Memorial Sloan-Kettering Cancer Center. Publication: RNA transcripts serve as a template for double-strand break repair in human cells. Jalan M, Brambati A, Shah H, McDermott N, Patel J, Zhu Y, Doymaz A, Wu J, Anderson KS, Gazzo A, Pareja F, Yamaguchi TN, Vougiouklakis T, Ahmed-Seghir S, Steinberg P, Neiman-Golden A, Azeroglu B, Gomez-Aguilar J, da Silva EM, Hussain S, Higginson D, Boutros PC, Riaz N, Reis-Filho JS, Powell SN, Sfeir A. Nat Commun. 2025 May 10;16(1):4349. doi: 10.1038/s41467-025-59510-x. PubMed 40348775.
Backbone
  Vector backbone: pcDNA3.1(+)
  Vector type: Mammalian Expression ; RNA donor to study RT-DSBR
  Selectable markers: Neomycin (select with G418)
Growth in bacteria
  Bacterial resistance: Ampicillin, 100 μg/mL
  Growth temperature: 37°C
  Growth strain: DH5alpha
  Copy number: High Copy
Gene/Insert
  Gene/Insert name: AAVS1
  Species: H. sapiens (human)
  Insert size (bp): 454
  Mutation: 3bp insertion signature (ATC) at Cas9 cut site interrupted by the beta globin intron
  Entrez Gene: AAVS1 (a.k.a. AAV); PPP1R12C (a.k.a. AAVS1, LENG3, MBS85, p84, p85)
  Promoter: CMV
  Cloning method: Restriction Enzyme; 5′ cloning site EcoRV (not destroyed); 3′ cloning site EcoRV (not destroyed)
  Sequencing primers: 5′ TGGGAGGTCTATATAAGCAGAG
Terms and licenses: Academic/Nonprofit Terms; Industry Terms: Not Available to Industry
How to cite: pMJ1.19 (AAVS1 RNA donor in pCDNA3.1) was a gift from Simon Powell & Agnel Sfeir (Addgene plasmid # 238007 ; http://n2t.net/addgene:238007 ; RRID:Addgene_238007)
