[The description below was written by a language model from this plasmid's Addgene catalogue record and pLannotate feature annotations shown in this document.]
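Description:
pMJ1.19 is a mammalian expression plasmid built on the pcDNA3.1(+) backbone that produces a donor RNA rather than a protein. It is designed to test whether transcripts can template repair of a Cas9-induced double-strand break at the human AAVS1 locus (intron 1 of PPP1R12C). In bacteria it is maintained at high copy through a ColE1/pUC-type origin and selected with ampicillin via the β-lactamase gene. An f1 origin is also present. For mammalian cells, an SV40 early promoter drives the neomycin phosphotransferase gene, followed by an SV40 polyadenylation signal, allowing G418 selection.

The 454 bp insert was cloned at the EcoRV site, between the CMV enhancer/promoter (with the backbone's T7 promoter just downstream) and the bovine growth hormone polyadenylation signal. It carries about 300 bp of AAVS1 sequence complementary to the region around the Cas9 cut site. The feature table annotates this as fragments of the right and left AAVS1 homology arms, both on the minus strand relative to the CMV promoter. They flank an intron annotated as a fragment of a β-globin/immunoglobulin chimeric intron, which the catalogue entry calls the beta globin intron. A 3 bp insertion signature placed at the cut-site position is split by this intron.

Only a spliced transcript therefore carries the signature as a contiguous sequence, whereas the plasmid DNA keeps it interrupted. Finding the intact signature without intron sequence at the repaired genomic site would then indicate that RNA, not the plasmid DNA, served as the template. According to the record, the construct is used with an AAVS1-targeting Cas9 plasmid to measure RNA-templated double-strand break repair (RT-DSBR) in human cells.
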