Features (pLannotate 1.2.2; 22 found; start..end, strand, type, name):
     28..80      -  misc_feature   bom (fragment): basis of mobility region from pBR322
    235..614     +  enhancer       CMV enhancer: human cytomegalovirus immediate early enhancer
    615..818     +  promoter       CMV promoter: human cytomegalovirus (CMV) immediate early promoter
    814..847     +  LTR            5' LTR (truncated) (fragment): truncated 5' long terminal repeat (LTR) from HIV-1
    863..881     +  promoter       T7 promoter: promoter for bacteriophage T7 RNA polymerase
    967..1117    -  misc_feature   HA-R (fragment): right homology arm from the adeno-associated virus integration site (AAVS1) within intron 1 of the human PPP1R12C gene
   1129..1215    +  intron         chimeric intron (fragment): chimera between introns from human β-globin and immunoglobulin heavy chain genes
   1272..1409    -  misc_feature   HA-L (fragment): left homology arm from the adeno-associated virus integration site (AAVS1) within intron 1 of the human PPP1R12C gene
   1476..1700    +  polyA_signal   bGH poly(A) signal: bovine growth hormone polyadenylation signal
   1704..1725    +  promoter       SV40 promoter (fragment): SV40 enhancer and early promoter
   1746..2174    +  rep_origin     f1 ori (sequence partly withheld): f1 bacteriophage origin of replication; arrow indicates direction of (+) strand synthesis
   2188..2517    +  promoter       SV40 promoter: SV40 enhancer and early promoter
   2584..3375    +  CDS            neo: KKA2_KLEPN - Also known as kan, nptII. Experimental evidence at protein level: Swiss-Prot protein existence level 1. Resistance to kanamycin, neomycin, paromomycin, ribostamycin, butirosin and gentamicin B. From Klebsiella pneumoniae.
   3399..3557    +  CDS            ble (fragment): BLE_KLEPN - Experimental evidence at protein level: Swiss-Prot protein existence level 1. Binding protein with a strong affinity to the bleomycin family of antibiotics. Binds to CL990; an antimitotic-antibiotic compound. From Klebsiella pneumoniae.
   3552..3673    +  polyA_signal   SV40 poly(A) signal: SV40 polyadenylation signal
   3746..3762    -  protein_bind   lac operator: The lac repressor binds to the lac operator to inhibit transcription in E. coli. This inhibition can be relieved by adding lactose or isopropyl-β-D-thiogalactopyranoside (IPTG). lac repressor encoded by lacI
   3770..3800    -  promoter       lac promoter: promoter for the E. coli lac operon
   3815..3836    -  protein_bind   CAP binding site: CAP binding activates transcription in the presence of cAMP. E. coli catabolite activator protein
   3849..3941    -  CDS            lacI (fragment): lac repressor; lacI; The lac repressor binds to the lac operator to inhibit transcription in E. coli. This inhibition can be relieved by adding lactose or isopropyl-β-D-thiogalactopyranoside (IPTG).
   4124..4712    -  rep_origin     ori: high-copy-number ColE1/pMB1/pBR322/pUC origin of replication
   4883..5743    -  CDS            AmpR: β-lactamase; bla; confers resistance to ampicillin, carbenicillin, and related antibiotics
   5744..5848    -  promoter       AmpR promoter: bla
>Addgene plasmid #238007 | pMJ1.19 (AAVS1 RNA donor in pCDNA3.1) | addgene full sequence | sequence record 472649 | Addgene NGS Result
GACGGATCGGGAGATCTCCCGATCCCCTATGGTGCACTCTCAGTACAATCTGCTCTGATGCCGCATAGTT
AAGCCAGTATCTGCTCCCTGCTTGTGTGTTGGAGGTCGCTGAGTAGTGCGCGAGCAAAATTTAAGCTACA
ACAAGGCAAGGCTTGACCGACAATTGCATGAAGAATCTGCTTAGGGTTAGGCGTTTTGCGCTGCTTCGCG
ATGTACGGGCCAGATATACGCGTTGACATTGATTATTGACTAGTTATTAATAGTAATCAATTACGGGGTC
ATTAGTTCATAGCCCATATATGGAGTTCCGCGTTACATAACTTACGGTAAATGGCCCGCCTGGCTGACCG
CCCAACGACCCCCGCCCATTGACGTCAATAATGACGTATGTTCCCATAGTAACGCCAATAGGGACTTTCC
ATTGACGTCAATGGGTGGAGTATTTACGGTAAACTGCCCACTTGGCAGTACATCAAGTGTATCATATGCC
AAGTACGCCCCCTATTGACGTCAATGACGGTAAATGGCCCGCCTGGCATTATGCCCAGTACATGACCTTA
TGGGACTTTCCTACTTGGCAGTACATCTACGTATTAGTCATCGCTATTACCATGGTGATGCGGTTTTGGC
AGTACATCAATGGGCGTGGATAGCGGTTTGACTCACGGGGATTTCCAAGTCTCCACCCCATTGACGTCAA
TGGGAGTTTGTTTTGGCACCAAAATCAACGGGACTTTCCAAAATGTCGTAACAACTCCGCCCCATTGACG
CAAATGGGCGGTAGGCGTGTACGGTGGGAGGTCTATATAAGCAGAGCTCTCTGGCTAACTAGAGAACCCA
CTGCTTACTGGCTTATCGAAATTAATACGACTCACTATAGGGAGACCCAAGCTGGCTAGCGTTTAAACTT
AAGCTTGGTACCGAGCTCGGATCCACTAGTCCAGTGTGGTGGAATTCTGCAGATATCTTAGAGGTTCTGG
CAAGGAGAGAGATGGCTCCAGGAAATGGGGGTGTGTCACCAGATAAGGAATCTGCCTAACAGGAGGTGGG
GGTTAGACCCAATATCAGGAGACTAGGAAGGAGGAGGCCTAAGGATGGGGCTTTTCTGTCACCAATCGGT
AAGTGTTGGTATCAAGGTTACAAGACAGGTTTAAGGAGACCAATAGAAACTGGGCATGTGGAGACAGAGA
AGACTCTTGGGTTTCTGATAGGCACTGACTCTCTCTGCCTATTGGTCTGTCTTTTTCTGTGTGGCAGATC
TGTCCCTAGTGGCCCCACTGTGGGGTGGAGGGGACAGATAAAAGTACCCAGAACCAGAGCCACATTAACC
GGCCCTGGGAATATAAGGTGGTCCCAGCTCGGGGACACAGGATCCCTGGAGGCAGCAAACATGCTGTCCT
GAAGTGGACGATATCCAGCACAGTGGCGGCCGCTCGAGTCTAGAGGGCCCGTTTAAACCCGCTGATCAGC
CTCGACTGTGCCTTCTAGTTGCCAGCCATCTGTTGTTTGCCCCTCCCCCGTGCCTTCCTTGACCCTGGAA
GGTGCCACTCCCACTGTCCTTTCCTAATAAAATGAGGAAATTGCATCGCATTGTCTGAGTAGGTGTCATT
CTATTCTGGGGGGTGGGGTGGGGCAGGACAGCAAGGGGGAGGATTGGGAAGACAATAGCAGGCATGCTGG
GGATGCGGTGGGCTCTATGGCTTCTGAGGCGGAAAGAACCAGCTGGGGCTCTAGGGGGTATCCCC
[124 nt withheld, positions 1746-1869]
C
[91 nt withheld, positions 1871-1961]
A
[49 nt withheld, positions 1963-2011]
CCTTTGACGTTGGAGTCCACGTTCTTT
[37 nt withheld, positions 2039-2075]
ACCCTATCTCGGTCTATTCTTTTGATTTATAAGGGATTTTGCCGATTTCGGCCTATTGGTTAAAAAATGA
GCTGATTTAACAAAAATTTAACGCGAATTAATTCTGTGGAATGTGTGTCAGTTAGGGTGTGGAAAGTCCC
CAGGCTCCCCAGCAGGCAGAAGTATGCAAAGCATGCATCTCAATTAGTCAGCAACCAGGTGTGGAAAGTC
CCCAGGCTCCCCAGCAGGCAGAAGTATGCAAAGCATGCATCTCAATTAGTCAGCAACCATAGTCCCGCCC
CTAACTCCGCCCATCCCGCCCCTAACTCCGCCCAGTTCCGCCCATTCTCCGCCCCATGGCTGACTAATTT
TTTTTATTTATGCAGAGGCCGAGGCCGCCTCTGCCTCTGAGCTATTCCAGAAGTAGTGAGGAGGCTTTTT
TGGAGGCCTAGGCTTTTGCAAAAAGCTCCCGGGAGCTTGTATATCCATTTTCGGATCTGATCAAGAGACA
GGATGAGGATCGTTTCGCATGATTGAACAAGATGGATTGCACGCAGGTTCTCCGGCCGCTTGGGTGGAGA
GGCTATTCGGCTATGACTGGGCACAACAGACAATCGGCTGCTCTGATGCCGCCGTGTTCCGGCTGTCAGC
GCAGGGGCGCCCGGTTCTTTTTGTCAAGACCGACCTGTCCGGTGCCCTGAATGAACTGCAGGACGAGGCA
GCGCGGCTATCGTGGCTGGCCACGACGGGCGTTCCTTGCGCAGCTGTGCTCGACGTTGTCACTGAAGCGG
GAAGGGACTGGCTGCTATTGGGCGAAGTGCCGGGGCAGGATCTCCTGTCATCTCACCTTGCTCCTGCCGA
GAAAGTATCCATCATGGCTGATGCAATGCGGCGGCTGCATACGCTTGATCCGGCTACCTGCCCATTCGAC
CACCAAGCGAAACATCGCATCGAGCGAGCACGTACTCGGATGGAAGCCGGTCTTGTCGATCAGGATGATC
TGGACGAAGAGCATCAGGGGCTCGCGCCAGCCGAACTGTTCGCCAGGCTCAAGGCGCGCATGCCCGACGG
CGAGGATCTCGTCGTGACCCATGGCGATGCCTGCTTGCCGAATATCATGGTGGAAAATGGCCGCTTTTCT
GGATTCATCGACTGTGGCCGGCTGGGTGTGGCGGACCGCTATCAGGACATAGCGTTGGCTACCCGTGATA
TTGCTGAAGAGCTTGGCGGCGAATGGGCTGACCGCTTCCTCGTGCTTTACGGTATCGCCGCTCCCGATTC
GCAGCGCATCGCCTTCTATCGCCTTCTTGACGAGTTCTTCTGAGCGGGACTCTGGGGTTCGAAATGACCG
ACCAAGCGACGCCCAACCTGCCATCACGAGATTTCGATTCCACCGCCGCCTTCTATGAAAGGTTGGGCTT
CGGAATCGTTTTCCGGGACGCCGGCTGGATGATCCTCCAGCGCGGGGATCTCATGCTGGAGTTCTTCGCC
CACCCCAACTTGTTTATTGCAGCTTATAATGGTTACAAATAAAGCAATAGCATCACAAATTTCACAAATA
AAGCATTTTTTTCACTGCATTCTAGTTGTGGTTTGTCCAAACTCATCAATGTATCTTATCATGTCTGTAT
ACCGTCGACCTCTAGCTAGAGCTTGGCGTAATCATGGTCATAGCTGTTTCCTGTGTGAAATTGTTATCCG
CTCACAATTCCACACAACATACGAGCCGGAAGCATAAAGTGTAAAGCCTGGGGTGCCTAATGAGTGAGCT
AACTCACATTAATTGCGTTGCGCTCACTGCCCGCTTTCCAGTCGGGAAACCTGTCGTGCCAGCTGCATTA
ATGAATCGGCCAACGCGCGGGGAGAGGCGGTTTGCGTATTGGGCGCTCTTCCGCTTCCTCGCTCACTGAC
TCGCTGCGCTCGGTCGTTCGGCTGCGGCGAGCGGTATCAGCTCACTCAAAGGCGGTAATACGGTTATCCA
CAGAATCAGGGGATAACGCAGGAAAGAACATGTGAGCAAAAGGCCAGCAAAAGGCCAGGAACCGTAAAAA
GGCCGCGTTGCTGGCGTTTTTCCATAGGCTCCGCCCCCCTGACGAGCATCACAAAAATCGACGCTCAAGT
CAGAGGTGGCGAAACCCGACAGGACTATAAAGATACCAGGCGTTTCCCCCTGGAAGCTCCCTCGTGCGCT
CTCCTGTTCCGACCCTGCCGCTTACCGGATACCTGTCCGCCTTTCTCCCTTCGGGAAGCGTGGCGCTTTC
TCATAGCTCACGCTGTAGGTATCTCAGTTCGGTGTAGGTCGTTCGCTCCAAGCTGGGCTGTGTGCACGAA
CCCCCCGTTCAGCCCGACCGCTGCGCCTTATCCGGTAACTATCGTCTTGAGTCCAACCCGGTAAGACACG
ACTTATCGCCACTGGCAGCAGCCACTGGTAACAGGATTAGCAGAGCGAGGTATGTAGGCGGTGCTACAGA
GTTCTTGAAGTGGTGGCCTAACTACGGCTACACTAGAAGAACAGTATTTGGTATCTGCGCTCTGCTGAAG
CCAGTTACCTTCGGAAAAAGAGTTGGTAGCTCTTGATCCGGCAAACAAACCACCGCTGGTAGCGGTGGTT
TTTTTGTTTGCAAGCAGCAGATTACGCGCAGAAAAAAAGGATCTCAAGAAGATCCTTTGATCTTTTCTAC
GGGGTCTGACGCTCAGTGGAACGAAAACTCACGTTAAGGGATTTTGGTCATGAGATTATCAAAAAGGATC
TTCACCTAGATCCTTTTAAATTAAAAATGAAGTTTTAAATCAATCTAAAGTATATATGAGTAAACTTGGT
CTGACAGTTACCAATGCTTAATCAGTGAGGCACCTATCTCAGCGATCTGTCTATTTCGTTCATCCATAGT
TGCCTGACTCCCCGTCGTGTAGATAACTACGATACGGGAGGGCTTACCATCTGGCCCCAGTGCTGCAATG
ATACCGCGAGACCCACGCTCACCGGCTCCAGATTTATCAGCAATAAACCAGCCAGCCGGAAGGGCCGAGC
GCAGAAGTGGTCCTGCAACTTTATCCGCCTCCATCCAGTCTATTAATTGTTGCCGGGAAGCTAGAGTAAG
TAGTTCGCCAGTTAATAGTTTGCGCAACGTTGTTGCCATTGCTACAGGCATCGTGGTGTCACGCTCGTCG
TTTGGTATGGCTTCATTCAGCTCCGGTTCCCAACGATCAAGGCGAGTTACATGATCCCCCATGTTGTGCA
AAAAAGCGGTTAGCTCCTTCGGTCCTCCGATCGTTGTCAGAAGTAAGTTGGCCGCAGTGTTATCACTCAT
GGTTATGGCAGCACTGCATAATTCTCTTACTGTCATGCCATCCGTAAGATGCTTTTCTGTGACTGGTGAG
TACTCAACCAAGTCATTCTGAGAATAGTGTATGCGGCGACCGAGTTGCTCTTGCCCGGCGTCAATACGGG
ATAATACCGCGCCACATAGCAGAACTTTAAAAGTGCTCATCATTGGAAAACGTTCTTCGGGGCGAAAACT
CTCAAGGATCTTACCGCTGTTGAGATCCAGTTCGATGTAACCCACTCGTGCACCCAACTGATCTTCAGCA
TCTTTTACTTTCACCAGCGTTTCTGGGTGAGCAAAAACAGGAAGGCAAAATGCCGCAAAAAAGGGAATAA
GGGCGACACGGAAATGTTGAATACTCATACTCTTCCTTTTTCAATATTATTGAAGCATTTATCAGGGTTA
TTGTCTCATGAGCGGATACATATTTGAATGTATTTAGAAAAATAAACAAATAGGGGTTCCGCGCACATTT
CCCCGAAAAGTGCCACCTGACGTC
